Addgene plasmid #161960: pCS2+-HypocratesCS
Purpose: Mammalian expression of non-targeted inactivated control version of genetically encoded biosensor for (pseudo)hypohalous acids and their derivatives
Depositing lab: Dmitry Bilan. Depositing organization: Shemyakin-Ovchinnikov Institute of Bioorganic Chemistry. Publication: Hypocrates is a genetically encoded fluorescent biosensor for (pseudo)hypohalous acids and their derivatives. Kostyuk AI, Tossounian MA, Panova AS, Thauvin M, Raevskii RI, Ezerina D, Wahni K, Van Molle I, Sergeeva AD, Vertommen D, Gorokhovatsky AY, Baranov MS, Vriz S, Messens J, Bilan DS, Belousov VV. Nat Commun. 2022 Jan 10;13(1):171. doi: 10.1038/s41467-021-27796-2. PubMed 35013284.
Backbone
  Vector backbone: pCS2+
  Backbone size w/o insert (bp): 4078
  Total vector size (bp): 5425
  Vector type: Mammalian Expression
Growth in bacteria
  Bacterial resistance: Ampicillin, 100 μg/mL
  Growth temperature: 37°C
  Growth strain: DH5alpha
  Copy number: High Copy
Gene/Insert
  Gene/Insert name: Hypocrates (alt name: NemR-cpYFP)
  Species: Synthetic
  Insert size (bp): 1347
  Mutation: changed Cysteine 355 to Serine
  Promoter: CMV, SP6
  Cloning method: Restriction Enzyme; 5′ cloning site ClaI (not destroyed); 3′ cloning site XbaI (not destroyed)
  Sequencing primers: 5′ TCGGAGCAAGCTTGATTTAGGTGACACTATA; 3′ GCATTCTAGTTGTGGTTTGTCCAAACTCATC
Terms and licenses: Academic/Nonprofit Terms; Industry Terms: Not Available to Industry
Depositor comments: Please visit https://doi.org/10.1101/2021.02.22.432222 for bioRxiv preprint.
How to cite: pCS2+-HypocratesCS was a gift from Dmitry Bilan (Addgene plasmid # 161960 ; http://n2t.net/addgene:161960 ; RRID:Addgene_161960)
