[The description below was written by a language model from this plasmid's Addgene catalogue record and pLannotate feature annotations shown in this document.]
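Description:
pCS2+-HypocratesCS is a mammalian expression plasmid built on the pCS2+ backbone, about 5.4 kb in total, carrying an inactivated control version of Hypocrates, a genetically encoded fluorescent biosensor for (pseudo)hypohalous acids and their derivatives. It is maintained in E. coli through a high-copy ColE1/pUC-type origin and selected with ampicillin via the β-lactamase gene and its own promoter. An f1 origin is also present, along with remnants of the lac promoter/operator region and lacZα that are typical of the parental cloning vector.

The 1,347 bp synthetic insert, also called NemR-cpYFP, sits between ClaI and XbaI sites. It is a chimera of a bacterial transcriptional regulator sensing domain and a circularly permuted yellow fluorescent protein. The automated annotation reflects this only approximately: it labels a short N-terminal stretch as an acuR-like repressor fragment and the fluorescent core as an Aequorea-derived GFP variant. This version carries a cysteine-to-serine substitution at position 355, which the record describes as inactivating the sensor. No localisation signal is included, so the protein is non-targeted.

Expression in mammalian cells is driven by the simian CMV IE94 enhancer/promoter and terminated by an SV40 polyadenylation signal. An SP6 promoter lies between the CMV promoter and the coding sequence and can be used to make sense mRNA by in vitro transcription, a standard feature of pCS2+. T7 (partial) and T3 promoters lie downstream in the opposite orientation. The construct is intended as a negative control alongside the active sensor, helping to separate genuine analyte-dependent signal changes from nonspecific effects on fluorescence.
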