Features (pLannotate 1.2.2; 16 found; start..end, strand, type, name):
     35..53      +  promoter       SP6 promoter: promoter for bacteriophage SP6 RNA polymerase
    149..310     +  CDS            acuR (fragment): ACUR_RHOS4 - Experimental evidence at protein level: Swiss-Prot protein existence level 1. A transcriptional repressor for its operon. Probably binds to 2 operator sequences in the promoter. From Rhodobacter sphaeroides (strain ATCC 17023 / DSM 158 / JCM 6121 / NBRC 12203 / NCIMB 8253 / ATH 2.4.1.) (Cereibacter sphaeroides).
    422..1150    +  CDS            cEGFP: cEGFP is a basic (constitutively fluorescent) green fluorescent protein published in 2008, derived from Aequorea victoria.
   1452..1469    -  promoter       T7 promoter (fragment): promoter for bacteriophage T7 RNA polymerase
   1474..1608    -  polyA_signal   SV40 poly(A) signal: SV40 polyadenylation signal
   1721..1739    -  promoter       T3 promoter: promoter for bacteriophage T3 RNA polymerase
   1784..1800    -  protein_bind   lac operator: The lac repressor binds to the lac operator to inhibit transcription in E. coli. This inhibition can be relieved by adding lactose or isopropyl-β-D-thiogalactopyranoside (IPTG). lac repressor encoded by lacI
   1808..1838    -  promoter       lac promoter: promoter for the E. coli lac operon
   1853..1874    -  protein_bind   CAP binding site: CAP binding activates transcription in the presence of cAMP. E. coli catabolite activator protein
   1887..1979    -  CDS            lacI (fragment): lac repressor; lacI; The lac repressor binds to the lac operator to inhibit transcription in E. coli. This inhibition can be relieved by adding lactose or isopropyl-β-D-thiogalactopyranoside (IPTG).
   2162..2750    -  rep_origin     ori: high-copy-number ColE1/pMB1/pBR322/pUC origin of replication
   2921..3781    -  CDS            AmpR: β-lactamase; bla; confers resistance to ampicillin, carbenicillin, and related antibiotics
   3782..3886    -  promoter       AmpR promoter: bla
   3939..4367    -  rep_origin     f1 ori (sequence partly withheld): f1 bacteriophage origin of replication; arrow indicates direction of (+) strand synthesis
   4372..4438    -  CDS            lacZα (fragment): LacZα fragment of β-galactosidase; lacZ fragment
   4445..5422    +  promoter       CMV IE94 promoter: enhancer/promoter region of simian cytomegalovirus major immediate early transcription unit IE94
>Addgene plasmid #161960 | pCS2+-HypocratesCS | addgene full sequence | sequence record 324303 | Addgene NGS Result
CGCCATTCTGCCTGGGGACGTCGGAGCAAGCTTGATTTAGGTGACACTATAGAATACAAGCTACTTGTTC
TTTTTGCAGGATCCCATCGATGCCACCATGAACAAACACACCGAACATGATACTCGCGAACATCTCCTGG
CGACGGGCGAGCAACTTAGCCTGCAACGTGGATTCACCGGGATGGGGCTAAGCGAATTACTAAAAACCGC
TGAAGTGCCGAAAGGGTCCTTCTATCACTACTTTCGCTCTAAAGAAGCGTTTGGCGTTGCCATGCTTGAG
CGTCATTACGCCGCATATCACCAGCGACTGACTGAGTTGCTGCAATCCGGCGAAGGTAACTACCGCGACC
GCATACTGGCTTATTACCAGCAAACACTGAACCAGTTTAGCCAACATGGAACCTCCGCCGGCTACAACAG
CGACAACGTCTATATCATGGCCGACAAGCAGAAGAACGGCATCAAGGCCAACTTCAAGATCCGCCACAAC
GTCGAGGACGGCAGCGTGCAGCTCGCCGACCACTACCAGCAGAACACCCCCATCGGCGACGGCCCCGTGC
TGCTGCCCGACAACCACTACCTGAGCTTCCAGTCCGTCCTGAGCAAAGACCCCAACGAGAAGCGCGATCA
CATGGTCCTGCTGGAGTTCGTGACCGCCGCCGGGATCACTCTCGGCATGGACGAGCTGTACAACGTGGAT
GGCGGTAGCGGTGGCACCGGCAGCAAGGGCGAGGAGCTGTTCACCGGGGTGGTGCCCATCCTGGTCGAGC
TGGACGGCGACGTAAACGGCCACAAGTTCAGCGTGTCCGGCGAGGGCGAGGGCGATGCCACCTACGGCAA
GCTGACCCTGAAGCTGATCTGCACCACCGGCAAGCTGCCCGTGCCCTGGCCCACCCTCGTGACCACCCTC
GGCTACGGCCTGAAGTGCTTCGCCCGCTACCCCGACCACATGAAGCAGCACGACTTCTTCAAGTCCGCCA
TGCCCGAAGGCTACGTCCAGGAGCGCACCATCTTCTTCAAGGACGACGGCAACTACAAGACCCGCGCCGA
GGTGAAGTTCGAGGGCGACACCCTGGTGAACCGCATCGAGCTGAAGGGCATCGGCTTCAAGGAGGACGGC
AACATCCTGGGGCACAAGCTGGAGTACAACGGCACCGGTAGCCTGACAGTAAAACTCTCTGCCGAAGTGA
GCGATCTGTCAGAAGATATGCGCAGCGCGATGGATAAAGGTGCTCGCGGCGTGATCGCCCTGCTCTCTCA
GGCGCTGGAAAATGGCCGTGAGAACCATAGCTTAACCTTTAGTGGCGAACCGCTGCAACAGGCACAAGTG
CTTTACGCACTGTGGCTTGGCGCGAATCTGCAGGCCAAAATTTCGCGCAGTTTCGAGCCACTGGAAAACG
CGCTGGCCCATGTAAAAAACATTATTGCGACGCCTGCCGTTTAGTCTAGAACTATAGTGAGTCGTATTAC
GTAGATCCAGACATGATAAGATACATTGATGAGTTTGGACAAACCACAACTAGAATGCAGTGAAAAAAAT
GCTTTATTTGTGAAATTTGTGATGCTATTGCTTTATTTGTAACCATTATAAGCTGCAATAAACAAGTTAA
CAACAACAATTGCATTCATTTTATGTTTCAGGTTCAGGGGGAGGTGTGGGAGGTTTTTTAATTCGCGGCC
GCGGCGCCAATGCATTGGGCCCGGTACCCAGCTTTTGTTCCCTTTAGTGAGGGTTAATTGCGCGCTTGGC
GTAATCATGGTCATAGCTGTTTCCTGTGTGAAATTGTTATCCGCTCACAATTCCACACAACATACGAGCC
GGGAGCATAAAGTGTAAAGCCTGGGGTGCCTAATGAGTGAGCTAACTCACATTAATTGCGTTGCGCTCAC
TGCCCGCTTTCCAGTCGGGAAACCTGTCGTGCCAGCTGCATTAATGAATCGGCCAACGCGCGGGGAGAGG
CGGTTTGCGTATTGGGCGCTCTTCCGCTTCCTCGCTCACTGACTCGCTGCGCTCGGTCGTTCGGCTGCGG
CGAGCGGTATCAGCTCACTCAAAGGCGGTAATACGGTTATCCACAGAATCAGGGGATAACGCAGGAAAGA
ACATGTGAGCAAAAGGCCAGCAAAAGGCCAGGAACCGTAAAAAGGCCGCGTTGCTGGCGTTTTTCCATAG
GCTCCGCCCCCCTGACGAGCATCACAAAAATCGACGCTCAAGTCAGAGGTGGCGAAACCCGACAGGACTA
TAAAGATACCAGGCGTTTCCCCCTGGAAGCTCCCTCGTGCGCTCTCCTGTTCCGACCCTGCCGCTTACCG
GATACCTGTCCGCCTTTCTCCCTTCGGGAAGCGTGGCGCTTTCTCATAGCTCACGCTGTAGGTATCTCAG
TTCGGTGTAGGTCGTTCGCTCCAAGCTGGGCTGTGTGCACGAACCCCCCGTTCAGCCCGACCGCTGCGCC
TTATCCGGTAACTATCGTCTTGAGTCCAACCCGGTAAGACACGACTTATCGCCACTGGCAGCAGCCACTG
GTAACAGGATTAGCAGAGCGAGGTATGTAGGCGGTGCTACAGAGTTCTTGAAGTGGTGGCCTAACTACGG
CTACACTAGAAGAACAGTATTTGGTATCTGCGCTCTGCTGAAGCCAGTTACCTTCGGAAAAAGAGTTGGT
AGCTCTTGATCCGGCAAACAAACCACCGCTGGTAGCGGTGGTTTTTTTGTTTGCAAGCAGCAGATTACGC
GCAGAAAAAAAGGATCTCAAGAAGATCCTTTGATCTTTTCTACGGGGTCTGACGCTCAGTGGAACGAAAA
CTCACGTTAAGGGATTTTGGTCATGAGATTATCAAAAAGGATCTTCACCTAGATCCTTTTAAATTAAAAA
TGAAGTTTTAAATCAATCTAAAGTATATATGAGTAAACTTGGTCTGACAGTTACCAATGCTTAATCAGTG
AGGCACCTATCTCAGCGATCTGTCTATTTCGTTCATCCATAGTTGCCTGACTCCCCGTCGTGTAGATAAC
TACGATACGGGAGGGCTTACCATCTGGCCCCAGTGCTGCAATGATACCGCGAGACCCACGCTCACCGGCT
CCAGATTTATCAGCAATAAACCAGCCAGCCGGAAGGGCCGAGCGCAGAAGTGGTCCTGCAACTTTATCCG
CCTCCATCCAGTCTATTAATTGTTGCCGGGAAGCTAGAGTAAGTAGTTCGCCAGTTAATAGTTTGCGCAA
CGTTGTTGCCATTGCTACAGGCATCGTGGTGTCACGCTCGTCGTTTGGTATGGCTTCATTCAGCTCCGGT
TCCCAACGATCAAGGCGAGTTACATGATCCCCCATGTTGTGCAAAAAAGCGGTTAGCTCCTTCGGTCCTC
CGATCGTTGTCAGAAGTAAGTTGGCCGCAGTGTTATCACTCATGGTTATGGCAGCACTGCATAATTCTCT
TACTGTCATGCCATCCGTAAGATGCTTTTCTGTGACTGGTGAGTACTCAACCAAGTCATTCTGAGAATAG
TGTATGCGGCGACCGAGTTGCTCTTGCCCGGCGTCAATACGGGATAATACCGCGCCACATAGCAGAACTT
TAAAAGTGCTCATCATTGGAAAACGTTCTTCGGGGCGAAAACTCTCAAGGATCTTACCGCTGTTGAGATC
CAGTTCGATGTAACCCACTCGTGCACCCAACTGATCTTCAGCATCTTTTACTTTCACCAGCGTTTCTGGG
TGAGCAAAAACAGGAAGGCAAAATGCCGCAAAAAAGGGAATAAGGGCGACACGGAAATGTTGAATACTCA
TACTCTTCCTTTTTCAATATTATTGAAGCATTTATCAGGGTTATTGTCTCATGAGCGGATACATATTTGA
ATGTATTTAGAAAAATAAACAAATAGGGGTTCCGCGCACATTTCCCCGAAAAGTGCCACCTAAATTGTAA
GCGTTAATATTTTGTTAAAATTCGCGTTAAATTTTTGTTAAATCAGCTCATTTTTTAACCAATAGGCCGA
AATCGGCAAAATCCCTTATAAATCAAAAGAATAGACCGAGATAGGGT
[37 nt withheld, positions 4038-4074]
AAAGAACGTGGACTCCAACGTCAAAGG
[49 nt withheld, positions 4102-4150]
T
[91 nt withheld, positions 4152-4242]
G
[124 nt withheld, positions 4244-4367]
CCCATTCGCCATTCAGGCTGCGCAACTGTTGGGAAGGGCGATCGGTGCGGGCCTCTTCGCTATTACGCCA
GTCGACCGCCAATTCAATATGGCGTATATGGACTCATGCCAATTCAATATGGTGGATCTGGACCTGTGCC
AATTCAATATGGCGTATATGGACTCGTGCCAATTCAATATGGTGGATCTGGACCCCAGCCAATTCAATAT
GGCGGACTTGGCACCATGCCAATTCAATATGGCGGACCTGGCACTGTGCCAACTGGGGAGGGGTCTACTT
GGCACGGTGCCAAGTTTGAGGAGGGGTCTTGGCCCTGTGCCAAGTCCGCCATATTGAATTGGCATGGTGC
CAATAATGGCGGCCATATTGGCTATATGCCAGGATCAATATATAGGCAATATCCAATATGGCCCTATGCC
AATATGGCTATTGGCCAGGTTCAATACTATGTATTGGCCCTATGCCATATAGTATTCCATATATGGGTTT
TCCTATTGACGTAGATAGCCCCTCCCAATGGGCGGTCCCATATACCATATATGGGGCTTCCTAATACCGC
CCATAGCCACTCCCCCATTGACGTCAATGGTCTCTATATATGGTCTTTCCTATTGACGTCATATGGGCGG
TCCTATTGACGTATATGGCGCCTCCCCCATTGACGTCAATTACGGTAAATGGCCCGCCTGGCTCAATGCC
CATTGACGTCAATAGGACCACCCACCATTGACGTCAATGGGATGGCTCATTGCCCATTCATATCCGTTCT
CACGCCCCCTATTGACGTCAATGACGGTAAATGGCCCACTTGGCAGTACATCAATATCTATTAATAGTAA
CTTGGCAAGTACATTACTATTGGAAGTACGCCAGGGTACATTGGCAGTACTCCCATTGACGTCAATGGCG
GTAAATGGCCCGCGATGGCTGCCAAGTACATCCCCATTGACGTCAATGGGGAGGGGCAATGACGCAAATG
GGCGTTCCATTGACGTAAATGGGCGGTAGGCGTGCCTAATGGGAGGTCTATATAAGCAATGCTCGTTTAG
GGAAC
